>Addgene plasmid #50345 | pICH71411 | addgene full sequence | sequence record 499923 | Addgene NGS Result
CGCTTGAGACCACGAAGTGGCTCTTCAGTGGACGAAAGGGCCTCGTGATACGCCTATTTTTATAGGTTAA
TGTCATGATAATAATGGTTTCTTAGACGTCAGGTGGCACTTTTCGGGGAAATGTGCGCGGAACCCCTATT
TGTTTATTTTTCTAAATACATTCAAATATGTATCCGCTCATGAGACAATAACCCTGATAAATGCTTCAAT
AATATTGAAAAAGGAAGAGTATGCGCTCACGCAACTGGTCCAGAACCTTGACCGAACGCAGCGGTGGTAA
CGGCGCAGTGGCGGTTTTCATGGCTTGTTATGACTGTTTTTTTTTGGGGTACAGTCTATGCCTCGGGCAT
CCAAGCAGCAAGCGCGTTACGCCGTGGGTCGATGTTTGATGTTATGGAGCAGCAACGATGTTACGCAGCA
GGGCAGTCGCCCTAAAACAAAGTTAAACATCATGAGGGAAGCGGTGATCGCCGAAGTATCGACTCAACTA
TCAGAGGTAGTTGGCGTCATCGAGCGCCATCTCGAACCGACGTTGCTGGCCGTACATTTGTACGGCTCCG
CAGTGGATGGCGGCCTGAAGCCACACAGCGATATTGATTTGCTGGTTACGGTGACCGTAAGGCTTGATGA
AACAACGCGGCGAGCTTTGATCAACGACCTTTTGGAAACTTCGGCTTCCCCTGGAGAGAGCGAGATTCTC
CGCGCTGTAGAAGTCACCATTGTTGTGCACGACGACATCATTCCGTGGCGTTATCCAGCTAAGCGCGAAC
TGCAATTTGGAGAATGGCAGCGCAATGACATTCTTGCAGGTATCTTCGAGCCAGCCACGATCGACATTGA
TCTGGCTATCTTGCTGACAAAAGCAAGAGAACATAGCGTTGCCTTGGTAGGTCCAGCGGCGGAGGAACTC
TTTGATCCGGTTCCTGAACAGGATCTATTTGAGGCGCTAAATGAAACCTTAACGCTATGGAACTCGCCGC
CCGACTGGGCTGGCGATGAGCGAAATGTAGTGCTTACGTTGTCCCGCATTTGGTACAGCGCAGTAACCGG
CAAAATCGCGCCGAAGGATGTCGCTGCCGACTGGGCAATGGAGCGCCTGCCGGCCCAGTATCAGCCCGTC
ATACTTGAAGCTAGACAGGCTTATCTTGGACAAGAAGAAGATCGCTTGGCCTCGCGCGCAGATCAGTTGG
AAGAATTTGTCCATTACGTAAAAGGCGAGATCACCAAGGTAGTCGGCAAATAACTGTCAGACCAAGTTTA
CTCATATATACTTTAGATTGATTTAAAACTTCATTTTTAATTTAAAAGGATCTAGGTGAAGATCCTTTTT
GATAATCTCATGACCAAAATCCCTTAACGTGAGTTTTCGTTCCACTGAGCGTCAGACCCCGTAGAAAAGA
TCAAAGGATCTTCTTGAGATCCTTTTTTTCTGCGCGTAATCTGCTGCTTGCAAACAAAAAAACCACCGCT
ACCAGCGGTGGTTTGTTTGCCGGATCAAGAGCTACCAACTCTTTTTCCGAAGGTAACTGGCTTCAGCAGA
GCGCAGATACCAAATACTGTTCTTCTAGTGTAGCCGTAGTTAGGCCACCACTTCAAGAACTCTGTAGCAC
CGCCTACATACCTCGCTCTGCTAATCCTGTTACCAGTGGCTGCTGCCAGTGGCGATAAGTCGTGTCTTAC
CGGGTTGGACTCAAGACGATAGTTACCGGATAAGGCGCAGCGGTCGGGCTGAACGGGGGGTTCGTGCACA
CAGCCCAGCTTGGAGCGAACGACCTACACCGAACTGAGATACCTACAGCGTGAGCTATGAGAAAGCGCCA
CGCTTCCCGAAGGGAGAAAGGCGGACAGGTATCCGGTAAGCGGCAGGGTCGGAACAGGAGAGCGCACGAG
GGAGCTTCCAGGGGGAAACGCCTGGTATCTTTATAGTCCTGTCGGGTTTCGCCACCTCTGACTTGAGCGT
CGATTTTTGTGATGCTCGTCAGGGGGGCGGAGCCTATGGAAAAACGCCAGCAACGCGGCCTTTTTACGGT
TCCTGGCCTTTTGCTGGCCTTTTGCTCACATGTTCTTTCCTGCGTTATCCCCTGATTCTGTGGATAACCG
TATTACCGCCTTTGAGTGAGCTGATACCGCTCGCCGCAGCCGAACGACCGAGCGCAGCGAGTCAGTGAGC
GAGGAAGCGGAAGAGCGCCCAATACGCAAACCGCCTCTCCCCGCGCGTTGGCCGATTCATTAATCACTCT
GTGGTCTCAGCTTATATGTCAACAGTGAGAAACTGTTCGCATTTTCCGTTTTGCTTCTTTCTTTCTATTC
AATGTATGTTGTTGGATTCCAGTTGAATTTATTATGAGAACTAATAATAATAGTAATAATCATTTGTTTC
TTTACTAATTTGCATTTTCACATATGATTTCTGGTGCATATCATAATTTTCATTCCACCAATATTAATTT
CCCCCATTCAAGTTACTTATGAAATAGAAATCCTCTTCTCCGACTACTTTATTTGTCCGAAAGTCTTGTG
GCTGCTATATAA
Features (pLannotate 1.2.2; 6 found; start..end, strand, type, name):
    126..230     +  promoter       AmpR promoter: bla
    221..301     -  CDS            int (fragment): INT2_ECOLX - Protein inferred from homology: Swiss-Prot protein existence level 3. Putative integrase believed to be involved in the insertion of antibiotic resistance genes into plasmids and transposons. From Escherichia coli.
    389..445     +  CDS            GmR (fragment): gentamycin acetyltransferase; aacC1; confers resistance to gentamycin
    452..1240    +  CDS            aadA: S3AD_ECOLX - Experimental evidence at protein level: Swiss-Prot protein existence level 1. Mediates bacterial resistance to the antibiotics streptomycin and spectinomycin. From Escherichia coli.
   1414..2002    +  rep_origin     ori: high-copy-number ColE1/pMB1/pBR322/pUC origin of replication
   2185..2234    +  CDS            lacI (fragment): lac repressor; lacI; The lac repressor binds to the lac operator to inhibit transcription in E. coli. This inhibition can be relieved by adding lactose or isopropyl-β-D-thiogalactopyranoside (IPTG).
