>Addgene plasmid #50345 | pICH71411 | analyzer sequence | sequence record 75102
CGCTTGAGACCACGAAGTGGCTCTTCAGTGGACGAAAGGGCCTCGTGATACGCCTATTTTTATAGGTTAA
TGTCATGATAATAATGGTTTCTTAGACGTCAGGTGGCACTTTTCGGGGAAATGTGCGCGGAACCCCTATT
TGTTTATTTTTCTAAATACATTCAAATATGTATCCGCTCATGAGACAATAACCCTGATAAATGCTTCAAT
AATATTGAAAAAGGAAGAGTATGCGCTCACGCAACTGGTCCAGAACCTTGACCGAACGCAGCGGTGGTAA
CGGCGCAGTGGCGGTTTTCATGGCTTGTTATGACTGTTTTTTTGGGGTACAGTCTATGCCTCGGGCATCC
AAGCAGCAAGCGCGTTACGCCGTGGGTCGATGTTTGATGTTATGGAGCAGCAACGATGTTACGCAGCAGG
GCAGTCGCCCTAAAACAAAGTTAAACATCATGAGGGAAGCGGTGATCGCCGAAGTATCGACTCAACTATC
AGAGGTAGTTGGCGTCATCGAGCGCCATCTCGAACCGACGTTGCTGGCCGTACATTTGTACGGCTCCGCA
GTGGATGGCGGCCTGAAGCCACACAGCGATATTGATTTGCTGGTTACGGTGACCGTAAGGCTTGATGAAA
CAACGCGGCGAGCTTTGATCAACGACCTTTTGGAAACTTCGGCTTCCCCTGGAGAGAGCGAGATTCTCCG
CGCTGTAGAAGTCACCATTGTTGTGCACGACGACATCATTCCGTGGCGTTATCCAGCTAAGCGCGAACTG
CAATTTGGAGAATGGCAGCGCAATGACATTCTTGCAGGTATCTTCGAGCCAGCCACGATCGACATTGATC
TGGCTATCTTGCTGACAAAAGCAAGAGAACATAGCGTTGCCTTGGTAGGTCCAGCGGCGGAGGAACTCTT
TGATCCGGTTCCTGAACAGGATCTATTTGAGGCGCTAAATGAAACCTTAACGCTATGGAACTCGCCGCCC
GACTGGGCTGGCGATGAGCGAAATGTAGTGCTTACGTTGTCCCGCATTTGGTACAGCGCAGTAACCGGCA
AAATCGCGCCGAAGGATGTCGCTGCCGACTGGGCAATGGAGCGCCTGCCGGCCCAGTATCAGCCCGTCAT
ACTTGAAGCTAGACAGGCTTATCTTGGACAAGAAGAAGATCGCTTGGCCTCGCGCGCAGATCAGTTGGAA
GAATTTGTCCATTACGTAAAAGGCGAGATCACCAAGGTAGTCGGCAAATAACTGTCAGACCAAGTTTACT
CATATATACTTTAGATTGATTTAAAACTTCATTTTTAATTTAAAAGGATCTAGGTGAAGATCCTTTTTGA
TAATCTCATGACCAAAATCCCTTAACGTGAGTTTTCGTTCCACTGAGCGTCAGACCCCGTAGAAAAGATC
AAAGGATCTTCTTGAGATCCTTTTTTTCTGCGCGTAATCTGCTGCTTGCAAACAAAAAAACCACCGCTAC
CAGCGGTGGTTTGTTTGCCGGATCAAGAGCTACCAACTCTTTTTCCGAAGGTAACTGGCTTCAGCAGAGC
GCAGATACCAAATACTGTCCTTCTAGTGTAGCCGTAGTTAGGCCACCACTTCAAGAACTCTGTAGCACCG
CCTACATACCTCGCTCTGCTAATCCTGTTACCAGTGGCTGCTGCCAGTGGCGATAAGTCGTGTCTTACCG
GGTTGGACTCAAGACGATAGTTACCGGATAAGGCGCAGCGGTCGGGCTGAACGGGGGGTTCGTGCACACA
GCCCAGCTTGGAGCGAACGACCTACACCGAACTGAGATACCTACAGCGTGAGCTATGAGAAAGCGCCACG
CTTCCCGAAGGGAGAAAGGCGGACAGGTATCCGGTAAGCGGCAGGGTCGGAACAGGAGAGCGCACGAGGG
AGCTTCCAGGGGGAAACGCCTGGTATCTTTATAGTCCTGTCGGGTTTCGCCACCTCTGACTTGAGCGTCG
ATTTTTGTGATGCTCGTCAGGGGGGCGGAGCCTATGGAAAAACGCCAGCAACGCGGCCTTTTTACGGTTC
CTGGCCTTTTGCTGGCCTTTTGCTCACATGTTCTTTCCTGCGTTATCCCCTGATTCTGTGGATAACCGTA
TTACCGCCTTTGAGTGAGCTGATACCGCTCGCCGCAGCCGAACGACCGAGCGCAGCGAGTCAGTGAGCGA
GGAAGCGGAAGAGCGCCCAATACGCAAACCGCCTCTCCCCGCGCGTTGGCCGATTCATTAATCACTCTGT
GGTCTCAGCTTATATGTCAACAGTGAGAAACTGTTCGCATTTTCCGTTTTGCTTCTTTCTTTCTATTCAA
TGTATGTTGTTGGATTCCAGTTGAATTTATTATGAGAACTAATAATAATAGTAATAATCATTTGTTTCTT
TACTAATTTGCATTTTCACATATGATTTCTGGTGCATATCATAATTTTCATTCCACCAATATTAATTTCC
CCATTCAAGTTACTTATGAAATAGAAATCCTCTTCTCCGACTACTTTATTTGTCCGAAAGTCTTGTGGCT
GCTATATAA
Features (pLannotate 1.2.2; 6 found; start..end, strand, type, name):
    126..230     +  promoter       AmpR promoter: bla
    221..301     -  CDS            int (fragment): INT2_ECOLX - Protein inferred from homology: Swiss-Prot protein existence level 3. Putative integrase believed to be involved in the insertion of antibiotic resistance genes into plasmids and transposons. From Escherichia coli.
    387..443     +  CDS            GmR (fragment): gentamycin acetyltransferase; aacC1; confers resistance to gentamycin
    450..1238    +  CDS            aadA: S3AD_ECOLX - Experimental evidence at protein level: Swiss-Prot protein existence level 1. Mediates bacterial resistance to the antibiotics streptomycin and spectinomycin. From Escherichia coli.
   1412..2000    +  rep_origin     ori: high-copy-number ColE1/pMB1/pBR322/pUC origin of replication
   2183..2232    +  CDS            lacI (fragment): lac repressor; lacI; The lac repressor binds to the lac operator to inhibit transcription in E. coli. This inhibition can be relieved by adding lactose or isopropyl-β-D-thiogalactopyranoside (IPTG).
