[The description below was written by a language model from this plasmid's Addgene catalogue record and pLannotate feature annotations shown in this document.]
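Description:
pICH71411 is a small (about 2.5 kb) part-donor plasmid from a Golden Gate modular cloning (MoClo) toolbox for plants. It is built on the pICH41276 backbone and catalogued as a plant expression vector, although it carries a single standardized part rather than a complete expression unit. It is maintained in E. coli at high copy through a ColE1/pUC-type origin. Selection is with spectinomycin, conferred by the aadA aminoglycoside adenylyltransferase gene. An AmpR (bla) promoter lies upstream of aadA. Between them are short integrase and gentamicin acetyltransferase fragments, which look like non-functional remnants of the integron-derived cassette that supplied aadA. A short lacI fragment is likewise backbone residue.

The payload is the 3' untranslated region and polyadenylation signal/terminator of the tomato (Solanum lycopersicum) RbcS3C gene, which encodes a Rubisco small subunit. Internal BsaI and BbsI (BpiI) sites were removed by point mutation so that the part is compatible with type IIS assembly. The fragment was cloned through BpiI sites that were destroyed in the process, and it can be released with BsaI. This allows one-pot, directional ligation with promoter, coding sequence and other modules to form a plant transcription unit, in which this part supplies transcript 3' end processing and termination.

The two feature tables come from sequence records of nearly identical length and annotate only backbone elements. The terminator itself is not annotated and presumably lies in the unannotated regions. The record does not state the overhang sequences flanking the part.
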