Addgene plasmid #50345: pICH71411
Depositing lab: Sylvestre Marillonnet & Nicola Patron. Depositing organization: Leibniz Institute of Plant Biochemistry (IPB). Publication: A golden gate modular cloning toolbox for plants. Engler C, Youles M, Gruetzner R, Ehnert TM, Werner S, Jones JD, Patron NJ, Marillonnet S. ACS Synth Biol. 2014 Nov 21;3(11):839-43. doi: 10.1021/sb4001504. Epub 2014 Feb 20. PubMed 24933124.
Backbone
  Vector backbone: pICH41276
  Vector type: plant expression
Growth in bacteria
  Bacterial resistance: Spectinomycin, 50 μg/mL
  Growth temperature: 37°C
  Growth strain: DH5alpha
  Copy number: High Copy
Gene/Insert
  Gene/Insert name: 3'UTR, polyadenylation signal/terminator, RbcS3C (S. lycopersicum )
  Mutation: BsaI/BbsI sites removed by point-mutation
  Cloning method: Restriction Enzyme; 5′ cloning site BpiI (destroyed during cloning); 3′ cloning site BpiI (destroyed during cloning)
Terms and licenses: Academic/Nonprofit Terms; Industry Terms: Not Available to Industry
Depositor comments: insert can be released with BsaI
How to cite: pICH71411 was a gift from Sylvestre Marillonnet & Nicola Patron (Addgene plasmid # 50345 ; http://n2t.net/addgene:50345 ; RRID:Addgene_50345)
