>Addgene plasmid #50345 | pICH71411 Sequencing Result | analyzer sequence | sequence record 76542
TGACTTGAGCGTCGATTTTTGTGATGCTCGTCAGGGGGGCGGAGCCTATGGAAAAACGCCAGCAACGCGG
CCTTTTTACGGTTCCTGGCCTTTTGCTGGCCTTTTGCTCACATGTTCTTTCCTGCGTTATCCCCTGATTC
TGTGGATAACCGTATTACCGCCTTTGAGTGAGCTGATACCGCTCGCCGCAGCCGAACGACCGAGCGCAGC
GAGTCAGTGAGCGAGGAAGCGGAAGAGCGCCCAATACGCAAACCGCCTCTCCCCGCGCGTTGGCCGATTC
ATTAATCACTCTGTGGTCTCATACTGTAAAAGAAAAGGAACAACCCTGTTGTTGTTCGACGCTATACTAA
ATATATATTATCTTATTAGTGCATTTCTTTTACCGCTTCACAGAATGTGAGACCACGAAGTGGCTCTTCA
GTGGACGAAAGGGCCTCGTGATACGCCTATTTTTATAGGTTAATGTCATGATAATAATGGTTTCTTAGAC
GTCAGGTGGCACTTTTCGGGGAAATGTGCGCGGAACCCCTATTTGTTTATTTTTCTAAATACATTCAAAT
ATGTATCCGCTCATGAGACAATAACCCTGATAAATGCTTCAATAATATTGAAAAAGGAAGAGTATGCGCT
CACGCAACTGGTCCAGAACCTTGACCGAACGCAGCGGTGGTAACGGCGCAGTGGCGGTTTTCATGGCTTG
TTATGACTGTTTTTTTTTGGGGTACAGTCTATGCCTCGGGCATCCAAGCAGCAAGCGCGTTACGCCGTGG
GTCGATGTTTGATGTTATGGAGCAGCAACGATGTTACGCAGCAGGGCAGTCGCCCTAAAACAAAGTTAAA
CATCATGAGGGAAGCGGTGATCGCCGAA
